>Addgene plasmid #124429 | PCDNA3-FlipGFP(TEV cleavage seq) T2A mCherry | addgene full sequence | sequence record 372946 | Addgene NGS Result
GAGAATGGGCGGAACTGGGCGGAGTTAGGGGCGGGATGGGCGGAGTTAGGGGCGGGACTATGGTTGCTGA
CTAATTGAGATGCATGCTTTGCATACTTCTGCCTGCTGGGGAGCCTGGGGACTTTCCACACCTGGTTGCT
GACTAATTGAGATGCATGCTTTGCATACTTCTGCCTGCTGGGGAGCCTGGGGACTTTCCACACCCTAACT
GACACACATTCCACAGAATTAATTCGCGTTAAATTTTTGTTAAATCAGCTCATTTTTTAACCAATAGGCC
GAAATCGGCAAAATCCCTTATAAATCAAAAGAATAGACCGAGATAGGGT
[37 nt withheld, positions 330-366]
AAAGAACGTGGACTCCAACGTCAAAGG
[49 nt withheld, positions 394-442]
T
[91 nt withheld, positions 444-534]
G
[124 nt withheld, positions 536-659]
GGGGATACCCCCTAGAGCCCCAGCTGGTTCTTTCCGCCTCAGAAGCCATAGAGCCCACCGCATCCCCAGC
ATGCCTGCTATTGTCTTCCCAATCCTCCCCCTTGCTGTCCTGCCCCACCCCACCCCCCAGAATAGAATGA
CACCTACTCAGACAATGCGATGCAATTTCCTCATTTTATTAGGAAAGGACAGTGGGAGTGGCACCTTCCA
GGGTCAAGGAAGGCACGGGGGAGGGGCAAACAACAGATGGCTGGCAACTAGAAGGCACAGTCGAGGCTGA
TCAGCGGGTTTAAACGGGCCCTCTAGATTACTTGTACAGCTCGTCCATGCCGCCGGTGGAGTGGCGGCCC
TCGGCGCGTTCGTACTGTTCCACGATGGTGTAGTCCTCGTTGTGGGAGGTGATGTCCAACTTGATGTTGA
CGTTGTAGGCGCCGGGCAGCTGCACGGGCTTCTTGGCCTTGTAGGTGGTCTTGACCTCAGCGTCGTAGTG
GCCGCCGTCCTTCAGCTTCAGCCTCTGCTTGATCTCGCCCTTCAGGGCGCCGTCCTCGGGGTACATCCGC
TCGGAGGAGGCCTCCCAGCCCATGGTCTTCTTCTGCATTACGGGGCCGTCGGAGGGGAAGTTGGTGCCGC
GCAGCTTCACCTTGTAGATGAACTCGCCGTCCTGCAGGGAGGAGTCCTGGGTCACGGTCACCACGCCGCC
GTCCTCGAAGTTCATCACGCGCTCCCACTTGAAGCCCTCGGGGAAGGACAGCTTCAAGTAGTCGGGGATG
TCGGCGGGGTGCTTCACGTAGGCCTTGGAGCCGTACATGAACTGAGGGGACAGGATGTCCCAGGCGAAGG
GCAGGGGGCCACCCTTGGTCACCTTCAGCTTGGCGGTCTGGGTGCCCTCGTAGGGGCGGCCCTCGCCCTC
GCCCTCGATCTCGAACTCGTGGCCGTTCACGGAGCCCTCCATGTGCACCTTGAAGCGCATGAACTCCTTG
ATGATGGCCATGTTATCCTCCTCGCCCTTGCTCACCATCAATTCTGGGCCAGGATTCTCCTCGACGTCAC
CGCATGTTAGCAGACTTCCTCTGCCCTCTCTAGAGCGGCCGCCAGGAAGAAGAACCGGGCCATCGCCAAT
CGGGGTGTTCTGCTGATAATGATCCGCCAGCTGCACGCTGCCATCTTCCACGTTATGGCGAATGGTAAAG
TTCGCTTTAATGCCGTTGTTCTGTTTATCCGCGGTAATATACACTTTATGGCTGTTAAAGTTATATTCCA
GTTTATGGCCCAGAATGTTGCCATCTTCTTTAAAATCAATGCCTTTCAGTTCAATGCGGTTCACCAGGGT
ATCGCCTTCAAATTTCACTTCCGCGCGGGTTTTATAGGTGCCATCATCTTTAAAATAAATGGTGCGTTCC
TGCACATAGCCTTCCGGCATCGCGCTTTTAAAAAAATCATGGCGTTTCATATGATCCGGATAGCGGCTAA
AGCACTGCACGCCATAGGTCAGGGTGGTCACCAGGGTCGGCCACGGCACCGGCAGTTTGCCGGTGGTGCA
AATAAATTTCAGGCTCAGTTTGCCAATGGTCGCATCGCCTTCGCCTTCGCCGCGCACAAAAAATTTATGG
CCGTTCACATCGCCATCCAGTTCCACCAGAATCGGCACAATGCCGGTAAACAGTTCTTCGCCTTTGCGCA
TGGTGGCAAGCTTTGGGCCAGGATTCTCCTCGACGTCACCGCATGTTAGCAGACTTCCTCTGCCCTCGAT
ATCCTCCTTAAGGGCAGAGACTTTCTCTTTCAGGGCGCTCACTTTCTCCTTCAGCGCGCTCACCTTTTCT
TTCAGTGCGCTTACTTTTTCCTTCAGGGCGGACACCTTGGACTGAAAGTACAGGTTTTCTGATGCATCGG
TAATGCCAGCCGCTGTAACATACTCAAGCAAAACCATATGGTCTCGCTTTTCCTTTTCCAGGGCGCTGAC
CTCCTTCTCGAGTGCGGACACCTCCTTCTCAAGGGCACTTACTTCTTTCTCGAGTGCAGACACTTCTTTT
TCCAGAGCGCTAACTTCCATCTCGAGACCGCTGCCAGATCTGAGTCCGGAGTTCAGGTCCTTGGACAGGA
TGGTCTGGGTGGACAGGTAGTGGTCGTCAGGCAGGTCCATGGTGGCGCTAGCCAGCTTGGGTCTCCCTAT
AGTGAGTCGTATTAATTTCGATAAGCCAGTAAGCAGTGGGTTCTCTAGTTAGCCAGAGAGCTCTGCTTAT
ATAGACCTCCCACCGTACACGCCTACCGCCCATTTGCGTCAATGGGGCGGAGTTGTTACGACATTTTGGA
AAGTCCCGTTGATTTTGGTGCCAAAACAAACTCCCATTGACGTCAATGGGGTGGAGACTTGGAAATCCCC
GTGAGTCAAACCGCTATCCACGCCCATTGATGTACTGCCAAAACCGCATCACCATGGTAATAGCGATGAC
TAATACGTAGATGTACTGCCAAGTAGGAAAGTCCCATAAGGTCATGTACTGGGCATAATGCCAGGCGGGC
CATTTACCGTCATTGACGTCAATAGGGGGCGTACTTGGCATATGATACACTTGATGTACTGCCAAGTGGG
CAGTTTACCGTAAATACTCCACCCATTGACGTCAATGGAAAGTCCCTATTGGCGTTACTATGGGAACATA
CGTCATTATTGACGTCAATGGGCGGGGGTCGTTGGGCGGTCAGCCAGGCGGGCCATTTACCGTAAGTTAT
GTAACGCGGAACTCCATATATGGGCTATGAACTAATGACCCCGTAATTGATTACTATTAATAACTAGTCA
ATAATCAATGTCAACGCGTATATCTGGCCCGTACATCGCGAAGCAGCGCAAAACGCCTAACCCTAAGCAG
ATTCTTCATGCAATTGTCGGTCAAGCCTTGCCTTGTTGTAGCTTAAATTTTGCTCGCGCACTACTCAGCG
ACCTCCAACACACAAGCAGGGAGCAGATACTGGCTTAACTATGCGGCATCAGAGCAGATTGTACTGAGAG
TGCACCATAGGGGATCGGGAGATCTCCCGATCCGTCGACGTCAGGTGGCACTTTTCGGGGAAATGTGCGC
GGAACCCCTATTTGTTTATTTTTCTAAATACATTCAAATATGTATCCGCTCATGAGACAATAACCCTGAT
AAATGCTTCAATAATATTGAAAAAGGAAGAGTATGAGTATTCAACATTTCCGTGTCGCCCTTATTCCCTT
TTTTGCGGCATTTTGCCTTCCTGTTTTTGCTCACCCAGAAACGCTGGTGAAAGTAAAAGATGCTGAAGAT
CAGTTGGGTGCACGAGTGGGTTACATCGAACTGGATCTCAACAGCGGTAAGATCCTTGAGAGTTTTCGCC
CCGAAGAACGTTTTCCAATGATGAGCACTTTTAAAGTTCTGCTATGTGGCGCGGTATTATCCCGTATTGA
CGCCGGGCAAGAGCAACTCGGTCGCCGCATACACTATTCTCAGAATGACTTGGTTGAGTACTCACCAGTC
ACAGAAAAGCATCTTACGGATGGCATGACAGTAAGAGAATTATGCAGTGCTGCCATAACCATGAGTGATA
ACACTGCGGCCAACTTACTTCTGACAACGATCGGAGGACCGAAGGAGCTAACCGCTTTTTTGCACAACAT
GGGGGATCATGTAACTCGCCTTGATCGTTGGGAACCGGAGCTGAATGAAGCCATACCAAACGACGAGCGT
GACACCACGATGCCTGTAGCAATGGCAACAACGTTGCGCAAACTATTAACTGGCGAACTACTTACTCTAG
CTTCCCGGCAACAATTAATAGACTGGATGGAGGCGGATAAAGTTGCAGGACCACTTCTGCGCTCGGCCCT
TCCGGCTGGCTGGTTTATTGCTGATAAATCTGGAGCCGGTGAGCGTGGGTCTCGCGGTATCATTGCAGCA
CTGGGGCCAGATGGTAAGCCCTCCCGTATCGTAGTTATCTACACGACGGGGAGTCAGGCAACTATGGATG
AACGAAATAGACAGATCGCTGAGATAGGTGCCTCACTGATTAAGCATTGGTAACTGTCAGACCAAGTTTA
CTCATATATACTTTAGATTGATTTAAAACTTCATTTTTAATTTAAAAGGATCTAGGTGAAGATCCTTTTT
GATAATCTCATGACCAAAATCCCTTAACGTGAGTTTTCGTTCCACTGAGCGTCAGACCCCGTAGAAAAGA
TCAAAGGATCTTCTTGAGATCCTTTTTTTCTGCGCGTAATCTGCTGCTTGCAAACAAAAAAACCACCGCT
ACCAGCGGTGGTTTGTTTGCCGGATCAAGAGCTACCAACTCTTTTTCCGAAGGTAACTGGCTTCAGCAGA
GCGCAGATACCAAATACTGTTCTTCTAGTGTAGCCGTAGTTAGGCCACCACTTCAAGAACTCTGTAGCAC
CGCCTACATACCTCGCTCTGCTAATCCTGTTACCAGTGGCTGCTGCCAGTGGCGATAAGTCGTGTCTTAC
CGGGTTGGACTCAAGACGATAGTTACCGGATAAGGCGCAGCGGTCGGGCTGAACGGGGGGTTCGTGCACA
CAGCCCAGCTTGGAGCGAACGACCTACACCGAACTGAGATACCTACAGCGTGAGCTATGAGAAAGCGCCA
CGCTTCCCGAAGGGAGAAAGGCGGACAGGTATCCGGTAAGCGGCAGGGTCGGAACAGGAGAGCGCACGAG
GGAGCTTCCAGGGGGAAACGCCTGGTATCTTTATAGTCCTGTCGGGTTTCGCCACCTCTGACTTGAGCGT
CGATTTTTGTGATGCTCGTCAGGGGGGCGGAGCCTATGGAAAAACGCCAGCAACGCGGCCTTTTTACGGT
TCCTGGCCTTTTGCTGGCCTTTTGCTCACATGTTCTTTCCTGCGTTATCCCCTGATTCTGTGGATAACCG
TATTACCGCCTTTGAGTGAGCTGATACCGCTCGCCGCAGCCGAACGACCGAGCGCAGCGAGTCAGTGAGC
GAGGAAGCGGAAGAGCGCCCAATACGCAAACCGCCTCTCCCCGCGCGTTGGCCGATTCATTAATGCAGCT
GGCACGACAGGTTTCCCGACTGGAAAGCGGGCAGTGAGCGCAACGCAATTAATGTGAGTTAGCTCACTCA
TTAGGCACCCCAGGCTTTACACTTTATGCTTCCGGCTCGTATGTTGTGTGGAATTGTGAGCGGATAACAA
TTTCACACAGGAAACAGCTATGACCATGATTACGCCAAGCTCTAGCTAGAGGTCGACGGTATACAGACAT
GATAAGATACATTGATGAGTTTGGACAAACCACAACTAGAATGCAGTGAAAAAAATGCTTTATTTGTGAA
ATTTGTGATGCTATTGCTTTATTTGTAACCATTATAAGCTGCAATAAACAAGTTGGGGTGGGCGAAGAAC
TCCAGCATGAGATCCCCGCGCTGGAGGATCATCCAGCCGGCGTCCCGGAAAACGATTCCGAAGCCCAACC
TTTCATAGAAGGCGGCGGTGGAATCGAAATCTCGTGATGGCAGGTTGGGCGTCGCTTGGTCGGTCATTTC
GAACCCCAGAGTCCCGCTCAGAAGAACTCGTCAAGAAGGCGATAGAAGGCGATGCGCTGCGAATCGGGAG
CGGCGATACCGTAAAGCACGAGGAAGCGGTCAGCCCATTCGCCGCCAAGCTCTTCAGCAATATCACGGGT
AGCCAACGCTATGTCCTGATAGCGGTCCGCCACACCCAGCCGGCCACAGTCGATGAATCCAGAAAAGCGG
CCATTTTCCACCATGATATTCGGCAAGCAGGCATCGCCATGGGTCACGACGAGATCCTCGCCGTCGGGCA
TGCGCGCCTTGAGCCTGGCGAACAGTTCGGCTGGCGCGAGCCCCTGATGCTCTTCGTCCAGATCATCCTG
ATCGACAAGACCGGCTTCCATCCGAGTACGTGCTCGCTCGATGCGATGTTTCGCTTGGTGGTCGAATGGG
CAGGTAGCCGGATCAAGCGTATGCAGCCGCCGCATTGCATCAGCCATGATGGATACTTTCTCGGCAGGAG
CAAGGTGAGATGACAGGAGATCCTGCCCCGGCACTTCGCCCAATAGCAGCCAGTCCCTTCCCGCTTCAGT
GACAACGTCGAGCACAGCTGCGCAAGGAACGCCCGTCGTGGCCAGCCACGATAGCCGCGCTGCCTCGTCC
TGCAGTTCATTCAGGGCACCGGACAGGTCGGTCTTGACAAAAAGAACCGGGCGCCCCTGCGCTGACAGCC
GGAACACGGCGGCATCAGAGCAGCCGATTGTCTGTTGTGCCCAGTCATAGCCGAATAGCCTCTCCACCCA
AGCGGCCGGAGAACCTGCGTGCAATCCATCTTGTTCAATCATGCGAAACGATCCTCATCCTGTCTCTTGA
TCAGATCCGAAAATGGATATACAAGCTCCCGGGAGCTTTTTGCAAAAGCCTAGGCCTCCAAAAAAGCCTC
CTCACTACTTCTGGAATAGCTCAGAGGCAGAGGCGGCCTCGGCCTCTGCATAAATAAAAAAAATTAGTCA
GCCATGGGGCG
Features (pLannotate 1.2.2; 22 found; start..end, strand, type, name):
    231..659     -  rep_origin     f1 ori (sequence partly withheld): f1 bacteriophage origin of replication; arrow indicates direction of (+) strand synthesis
    680..701     -  promoter       SV40 promoter (fragment): SV40 enhancer and early promoter
    705..929     -  polyA_signal   bGH poly(A) signal: bovine growth hormone polyadenylation signal
    970..1677    -  CDS            mCherry: mCherry is a basic (constitutively fluorescent) red fluorescent protein published in 2004, derived from Discosoma sp.. It is reported to be a very rapidly-maturing monomer with low acid sensitivity.
   1753..2340    -  CDS            Superfolder GFP (fragment): Superfolder GFP is a basic (constitutively fluorescent) green fluorescent protein published in 2005, derived from Aequorea victoria. It is reported to be a very rapidly-maturing weak dimer.
   2527..2787    -  CDS            Superfolder GFP (fragment): Superfolder GFP is a basic (constitutively fluorescent) green fluorescent protein published in 2005, derived from Aequorea victoria. It is reported to be a very rapidly-maturing weak dimer.
   2825..2843    -  promoter       T7 promoter: promoter for bacteriophage T7 RNA polymerase
   2859..2892    -  LTR            5' LTR (truncated) (fragment): truncated 5' long terminal repeat (LTR) from HIV-1
   2888..3091    -  promoter       CMV promoter: human cytomegalovirus (CMV) immediate early promoter
   3092..3471    -  enhancer       CMV enhancer: human cytomegalovirus immediate early enhancer
   3626..3678    +  misc_feature   bom (fragment): basis of mobility region from pBR322
   3737..3841    +  promoter       AmpR promoter: bla
   3842..4702    +  CDS            AmpR: β-lactamase; bla; confers resistance to ampicillin, carbenicillin, and related antibiotics
   4873..5461    +  rep_origin     ori: high-copy-number ColE1/pMB1/pBR322/pUC origin of replication
   5644..5736    +  CDS            lacI (fragment): lac repressor; lacI; The lac repressor binds to the lac operator to inhibit transcription in E. coli. This inhibition can be relieved by adding lactose or isopropyl-β-D-thiogalactopyranoside (IPTG).
   5749..5770    +  protein_bind   CAP binding site: CAP binding activates transcription in the presence of cAMP. E. coli catabolite activator protein
   5785..5815    +  promoter       lac promoter: promoter for the E. coli lac operon
   5823..5839    +  protein_bind   lac operator: The lac repressor binds to the lac operator to inhibit transcription in E. coli. This inhibition can be relieved by adding lactose or isopropyl-β-D-thiogalactopyranoside (IPTG). lac repressor encoded by lacI
   5912..6033    -  polyA_signal   SV40 poly(A) signal: SV40 polyadenylation signal
   6028..6186    -  CDS            ble (fragment): BLE_KLEPN - Experimental evidence at protein level: Swiss-Prot protein existence level 1. Binding protein with a strong affinity to the bleomycin family of antibiotics. Binds to CL990; an antimitotic-antibiotic compound. From Klebsiella pneumoniae.
   6210..7001    -  CDS            neo: KKA2_KLEPN - Also known as kan, nptII. Experimental evidence at protein level: Swiss-Prot protein existence level 1. Resistance to kanamycin, neomycin, paromomycin, ribostamycin, butirosin and gentamicin B. From Klebsiella pneumoniae.
   7068..217     -  promoter       SV40 promoter (across the origin): SV40 enhancer and early promoter
