>Addgene plasmid #124429 | PCDNA3-FlipGFP(TEV cleavage seq) T2A mCherry | analyzer sequence | sequence record 237435
GACGGATCGGGAGATCTCCCGATCCCCTATGGTGCACTCTCAGTACAATCTGCTCTGATGCCGCATAGTT
AAGCCAGTATCTGCTCCCTGCTTGTGTGTTGGAGGTCGCTGAGTAGTGCGCGAGCAAAATTTAAGCTACA
ACAAGGCAAGGCTTGACCGACAATTGCATGAAGAATCTGCTTAGGGTTAGGCGTTTTGCGCTGCTTCGCG
ATGTACGGGCCAGATATACGCGTTGACATTGATTATTGACTAGTTATTAATAGTAATCAATTACGGGGTC
ATTAGTTCATAGCCCATATATGGAGTTCCGCGTTACATAACTTACGGTAAATGGCCCGCCTGGCTGACCG
CCCAACGACCCCCGCCCATTGACGTCAATAATGACGTATGTTCCCATAGTAACGCCAATAGGGACTTTCC
ATTGACGTCAATGGGTGGAGTATTTACGGTAAACTGCCCACTTGGCAGTACATCAAGTGTATCATATGCC
AAGTACGCCCCCTATTGACGTCAATGACGGTAAATGGCCCGCCTGGCATTATGCCCAGTACATGACCTTA
TGGGACTTTCCTACTTGGCAGTACATCTACGTATTAGTCATCGCTATTACCATGGTGATGCGGTTTTGGC
AGTACATCAATGGGCGTGGATAGCGGTTTGACTCACGGGGATTTCCAAGTCTCCACCCCATTGACGTCAA
TGGGAGTTTGTTTTGGCACCAAAATCAACGGGACTTTCCAAAATGTCGTAACAACTCCGCCCCATTGACG
CAAATGGGCGGTAGGCGTGTACGGTGGGAGGTCTATATAAGCAGAGCTCTCTGGCTAACTAGAGAACCCA
CTGCTTACTGGCTTATCGAAATTAATACGACTCACTATAGGGAGACCCAAGCTGGCTAGCGCCACCATGG
ACCTGCCTGACGACCACTACCTGTCCACCCAGACCATCCTGTCCAAGGACCTGAACTCCGGACTCAGATC
TGGCAGCGGTCTCGAGATGGAAGTTAGCGCTCTGGAAAAAGAAGTGTCTGCACTCGAGAAAGAAGTAAGT
GCCCTTGAGAAGGAGGTGTCCGCACTCGAGAAGGAGGTCAGCGCCCTGGAAAAGGAAAAGCGAGACCATA
TGGTTTTGCTTGAGTATGTTACAGCGGCTGGCATTACCGATGCATCAGAAAACCTGTACTTTCAGTCCAA
GGTGTCCGCCCTGAAGGAAAAAGTAAGCGCACTGAAAGAAAAGGTGAGCGCGCTGAAGGAGAAAGTGAGC
GCCCTGAAAGAGAAAGTCTCTGCCCTTAAGGAGGATATCGAGGGCAGAGGAAGTCTGCTAACATGCGGTG
ACGTCGAGGAGAATCCTGGCCCAAAGCTTGCCACCATGCGCAAAGGCGAAGAACTGTTTACCGGCATTGT
GCCGATTCTGGTGGAACTGGATGGCGATGTGAACGGCCATAAATTTTTTGTGCGCGGCGAAGGCGAAGGC
GATGCGACCATTGGCAAACTGAGCCTGAAATTTATTTGCACCACCGGCAAACTGCCGGTGCCGTGGCCGA
CCCTGGTGACCACCCTGACCTATGGCGTGCAGTGCTTTAGCCGCTATCCGGATCATATGAAACGCCATGA
TTTTTTTAAAAGCGCGATGCCGGAAGGCTATGTGCAGGAACGCACCATTTATTTTAAAGATGATGGCACC
TATAAAACCCGCGCGGAAGTGAAATTTGAAGGCGATACCCTGGTGAACCGCATTGAACTGAAAGGCATTG
ATTTTAAAGAAGATGGCAACATTCTGGGCCATAAACTGGAATATAACTTTAACAGCCATAAAGTGTATAT
TACCGCGGATAAACAGAACAACGGCATTAAAGCGAACTTTACCATTCGCCATAACGTGGAAGATGGCAGC
GTGCAGCTGGCGGATCATTATCAGCAGAACACCCCGATTGGCGATGGCCCGGTTCTTCTTCCTGGCGGCC
GCTCTAGAGAGGGCAGAGGAAGTCTGCTAACATGCGGTGACGTCGAGGAGAATCCTGGCCCAGAATTGAT
GGTGAGCAAGGGCGAGGAGGATAACATGGCCATCATCAAGGAGTTCATGCGCTTCAAGGTGCACATGGAG
GGCTCCGTGAACGGCCACGAGTTCGAGATCGAGGGCGAGGGCGAGGGCCGCCCCTACGAGGGCACCCAGA
CCGCCAAGCTGAAGGTGACCAAGGGTGGCCCCCTGCCCTTCGCCTGGGACATCCTGTCCCCTCAGTTCAT
GTACGGCTCCAAGGCCTACGTGAAGCACCCCGCCGACATCCCCGACTACTTGAAGCTGTCCTTCCCCGAG
GGCTTCAAGTGGGAGCGCGTGATGAACTTCGAGGACGGCGGCGTGGTGACCGTGACCCAGGACTCCTCCC
TGCAGGACGGCGAGTTCATCTACAAGGTGAAGCTGCGCGGCACCAACTTCCCCTCCGACGGCCCCGTAAT
GCAGAAGAAGACCATGGGCTGGGAGGCCTCCTCCGAGCGGATGTACCCCGAGGACGGCGCCCTGAAGGGC
GAGATCAAGCAGAGGCTGAAGCTGAAGGACGGCGGCCACTACGACGCTGAGGTCAAGACCACCTACAAGG
CCAAGAAGCCCGTGCAGCTGCCCGGCGCCTACAACGTCAACATCAAGTTGGACATCACCTCCCACAACGA
GGACTACACCATCGTGGAACAGTACGAACGCGCCGAGGGCCGCCACTCCACCGGCGGCATGGACGAGCTG
TACAAGTAATCTAGAGGGCCCGTTTAAACCCGCTGATCAGCCTCGACTGTGCCTTCTAGTTGCCAGCCAT
CTGTTGTTTGCCCCTCCCCCGTGCCTTCCTTGACCCTGGAAGGTGCCACTCCCACTGTCCTTTCCTAATA
AAATGAGGAAATTGCATCGCATTGTCTGAGTAGGTGTCATTCTATTCTGGGGGGTGGGGTGGGGCAGGAC
AGCAAGGGGGAGGATTGGGAAGACAATAGCAGGCATGCTGGGGATGCGGTGGGCTCTATGGCTTCTGAGG
CGGAAAGAACCAGCTGGGGCTCTAGGGGGTATCCCC
[124 nt withheld, positions 3047-3170]
C
[91 nt withheld, positions 3172-3262]
A
[49 nt withheld, positions 3264-3312]
CCTTTGACGTTGGAGTCCACGTTCTTT
[37 nt withheld, positions 3340-3376]
ACCCTATCTCGGTCTATTCTTTTGATTTATAAGGGATTTTGCCGATTTCGGCCTATTGGTTAAAAAATGA
GCTGATTTAACAAAAATTTAACGCGAATTAATTCTGTGGAATGTGTGTCAGTTAGGGTGTGGAAAGTCCC
CAGGCTCCCCAGCAGGCAGAAGTATGCAAAGCATGCATCTCAATTAGTCAGCAACCAGGTGTGGAAAGTC
CCCAGGCTCCCCAGCAGGCAGAAGTATGCAAAGCATGCATCTCAATTAGTCAGCAACCATAGTCCCGCCC
CTAACTCCGCCCATCCCGCCCCTAACTCCGCCCAGTTCCGCCCATTCTCCGCCCCATGGCTGACTAATTT
TTTTTATTTATGCAGAGGCCGAGGCCGCCTCTGCCTCTGAGCTATTCCAGAAGTAGTGAGGAGGCTTTTT
TGGAGGCCTAGGCTTTTGCAAAAAGCTCCCGGGAGCTTGTATATCCATTTTCGGATCTGATCAAGAGACA
GGATGAGGATCGTTTCGCATGATTGAACAAGATGGATTGCACGCAGGTTCTCCGGCCGCTTGGGTGGAGA
GGCTATTCGGCTATGACTGGGCACAACAGACAATCGGCTGCTCTGATGCCGCCGTGTTCCGGCTGTCAGC
GCAGGGGCGCCCGGTTCTTTTTGTCAAGACCGACCTGTCCGGTGCCCTGAATGAACTGCAGGACGAGGCA
GCGCGGCTATCGTGGCTGGCCACGACGGGCGTTCCTTGCGCAGCTGTGCTCGACGTTGTCACTGAAGCGG
GAAGGGACTGGCTGCTATTGGGCGAAGTGCCGGGGCAGGATCTCCTGTCATCTCACCTTGCTCCTGCCGA
GAAAGTATCCATCATGGCTGATGCAATGCGGCGGCTGCATACGCTTGATCCGGCTACCTGCCCATTCGAC
CACCAAGCGAAACATCGCATCGAGCGAGCACGTACTCGGATGGAAGCCGGTCTTGTCGATCAGGATGATC
TGGACGAAGAGCATCAGGGGCTCGCGCCAGCCGAACTGTTCGCCAGGCTCAAGGCGCGCATGCCCGACGG
CGAGGATCTCGTCGTGACCCATGGCGATGCCTGCTTGCCGAATATCATGGTGGAAAATGGCCGCTTTTCT
GGATTCATCGACTGTGGCCGGCTGGGTGTGGCGGACCGCTATCAGGACATAGCGTTGGCTACCCGTGATA
TTGCTGAAGAGCTTGGCGGCGAATGGGCTGACCGCTTCCTCGTGCTTTACGGTATCGCCGCTCCCGATTC
GCAGCGCATCGCCTTCTATCGCCTTCTTGACGAGTTCTTCTGAGCGGGACTCTGGGGTTCGAAATGACCG
ACCAAGCGACGCCCAACCTGCCATCACGAGATTTCGATTCCACCGCCGCCTTCTATGAAAGGTTGGGCTT
CGGAATCGTTTTCCGGGACGCCGGCTGGATGATCCTCCAGCGCGGGGATCTCATGCTGGAGTTCTTCGCC
CACCCCAACTTGTTTATTGCAGCTTATAATGGTTACAAATAAAGCAATAGCATCACAAATTTCACAAATA
AAGCATTTTTTTCACTGCATTCTAGTTGTGGTTTGTCCAAACTCATCAATGTATCTTATCATGTCTGTAT
ACCGTCGACCTCTAGCTAGAGCTTGGCGTAATCATGGTCATAGCTGTTTCCTGTGTGAAATTGTTATCCG
CTCACAATTCCACACAACATACGAGCCGGAAGCATAAAGTGTAAAGCCTGGGGTGCCTAATGAGTGAGCT
AACTCACATTAATTGCGTTGCGCTCACTGCCCGCTTTCCAGTCGGGAAACCTGTCGTGCCAGCTGCATTA
ATGAATCGGCCAACGCGCGGGGAGAGGCGGTTTGCGTATTGGGCGCTCTTCCGCTTCCTCGCTCACTGAC
TCGCTGCGCTCGGTCGTTCGGCTGCGGCGAGCGGTATCAGCTCACTCAAAGGCGGTAATACGGTTATCCA
CAGAATCAGGGGATAACGCAGGAAAGAACATGTGAGCAAAAGGCCAGCAAAAGGCCAGGAACCGTAAAAA
GGCCGCGTTGCTGGCGTTTTTCCATAGGCTCCGCCCCCCTGACGAGCATCACAAAAATCGACGCTCAAGT
CAGAGGTGGCGAAACCCGACAGGACTATAAAGATACCAGGCGTTTCCCCCTGGAAGCTCCCTCGTGCGCT
CTCCTGTTCCGACCCTGCCGCTTACCGGATACCTGTCCGCCTTTCTCCCTTCGGGAAGCGTGGCGCTTTC
TCATAGCTCACGCTGTAGGTATCTCAGTTCGGTGTAGGTCGTTCGCTCCAAGCTGGGCTGTGTGCACGAA
CCCCCCGTTCAGCCCGACCGCTGCGCCTTATCCGGTAACTATCGTCTTGAGTCCAACCCGGTAAGACACG
ACTTATCGCCACTGGCAGCAGCCACTGGTAACAGGATTAGCAGAGCGAGGTATGTAGGCGGTGCTACAGA
GTTCTTGAAGTGGTGGCCTAACTACGGCTACACTAGAAGAACAGTATTTGGTATCTGCGCTCTGCTGAAG
CCAGTTACCTTCGGAAAAAGAGTTGGTAGCTCTTGATCCGGCAAACAAACCACCGCTGGTAGCGGTTTTT
TTGTTTGCAAGCAGCAGATTACGCGCAGAAAAAAAGGATCTCAAGAAGATCCTTTGATCTTTTCTACGGG
GTCTGACGCTCAGTGGAACGAAAACTCACGTTAAGGGATTTTGGTCATGAGATTATCAAAAAGGATCTTC
ACCTAGATCCTTTTAAATTAAAAATGAAGTTTTAAATCAATCTAAAGTATATATGAGTAAACTTGGTCTG
ACAGTTACCAATGCTTAATCAGTGAGGCACCTATCTCAGCGATCTGTCTATTTCGTTCATCCATAGTTGC
CTGACTCCCCGTCGTGTAGATAACTACGATACGGGAGGGCTTACCATCTGGCCCCAGTGCTGCAATGATA
CCGCGAGACCCACGCTCACCGGCTCCAGATTTATCAGCAATAAACCAGCCAGCCGGAAGGGCCGAGCGCA
GAAGTGGTCCTGCAACTTTATCCGCCTCCATCCAGTCTATTAATTGTTGCCGGGAAGCTAGAGTAAGTAG
TTCGCCAGTTAATAGTTTGCGCAACGTTGTTGCCATTGCTACAGGCATCGTGGTGTCACGCTCGTCGTTT
GGTATGGCTTCATTCAGCTCCGGTTCCCAACGATCAAGGCGAGTTACATGATCCCCCATGTTGTGCAAAA
AAGCGGTTAGCTCCTTCGGTCCTCCGATCGTTGTCAGAAGTAAGTTGGCCGCAGTGTTATCACTCATGGT
TATGGCAGCACTGCATAATTCTCTTACTGTCATGCCATCCGTAAGATGCTTTTCTGTGACTGGTGAGTAC
TCAACCAAGTCATTCTGAGAATAGTGTATGCGGCGACCGAGTTGCTCTTGCCCGGCGTCAATACGGGATA
ATACCGCGCCACATAGCAGAACTTTAAAAGTGCTCATCATTGGAAAACGTTCTTCGGGGCGAAAACTCTC
AAGGATCTTACCGCTGTTGAGATCCAGTTCGATGTAACCCACTCGTGCACCCAACTGATCTTCAGCATCT
TTTACTTTCACCAGCGTTTCTGGGTGAGCAAAAACAGGAAGGCAAAATGCCGCAAAAAAGGGAATAAGGG
CGACACGGAAATGTTGAATACTCATACTCTTCCTTTTTCAATATTATTGAAGCATTTATCAGGGTTATTG
TCTCATGAGCGGATACATATTTGAATGTATTTAGAAAAATAAACAAATAGGGGTTCCGCGCACATTTCCC
CGAAAAGTGCCACCTGACGTC
Features (pLannotate 1.2.2; 22 found; start..end, strand, type, name):
     28..80      -  misc_feature   bom (fragment): basis of mobility region from pBR322
    235..614     +  enhancer       CMV enhancer: human cytomegalovirus immediate early enhancer
    615..818     +  promoter       CMV promoter: human cytomegalovirus (CMV) immediate early promoter
    814..847     +  LTR            5' LTR (truncated) (fragment): truncated 5' long terminal repeat (LTR) from HIV-1
    863..881     +  promoter       T7 promoter: promoter for bacteriophage T7 RNA polymerase
    919..1179    +  CDS            Superfolder GFP (fragment): Superfolder GFP is a basic (constitutively fluorescent) green fluorescent protein published in 2005, derived from Aequorea victoria. It is reported to be a very rapidly-maturing weak dimer.
   1366..1953    +  CDS            Superfolder GFP (fragment): Superfolder GFP is a basic (constitutively fluorescent) green fluorescent protein published in 2005, derived from Aequorea victoria. It is reported to be a very rapidly-maturing weak dimer.
   2029..2736    +  CDS            mCherry: mCherry is a basic (constitutively fluorescent) red fluorescent protein published in 2004, derived from Discosoma sp.. It is reported to be a very rapidly-maturing monomer with low acid sensitivity.
   2777..3001    +  polyA_signal   bGH poly(A) signal: bovine growth hormone polyadenylation signal
   3005..3026    +  promoter       SV40 promoter (fragment): SV40 enhancer and early promoter
   3047..3475    +  rep_origin     f1 ori (sequence partly withheld): f1 bacteriophage origin of replication; arrow indicates direction of (+) strand synthesis
   3489..3818    +  promoter       SV40 promoter: SV40 enhancer and early promoter
   3885..4676    +  CDS            neo: KKA2_KLEPN - Also known as kan, nptII. Experimental evidence at protein level: Swiss-Prot protein existence level 1. Resistance to kanamycin, neomycin, paromomycin, ribostamycin, butirosin and gentamicin B. From Klebsiella pneumoniae.
   4700..4858    +  CDS            ble (fragment): BLE_KLEPN - Experimental evidence at protein level: Swiss-Prot protein existence level 1. Binding protein with a strong affinity to the bleomycin family of antibiotics. Binds to CL990; an antimitotic-antibiotic compound. From Klebsiella pneumoniae.
   4853..4974    +  polyA_signal   SV40 poly(A) signal: SV40 polyadenylation signal
   5047..5063    -  protein_bind   lac operator: The lac repressor binds to the lac operator to inhibit transcription in E. coli. This inhibition can be relieved by adding lactose or isopropyl-β-D-thiogalactopyranoside (IPTG). lac repressor encoded by lacI
   5071..5101    -  promoter       lac promoter: promoter for the E. coli lac operon
   5116..5137    -  protein_bind   CAP binding site: CAP binding activates transcription in the presence of cAMP. E. coli catabolite activator protein
   5150..5242    -  CDS            lacI (fragment): lac repressor; lacI; The lac repressor binds to the lac operator to inhibit transcription in E. coli. This inhibition can be relieved by adding lactose or isopropyl-β-D-thiogalactopyranoside (IPTG).
   5425..6010    -  rep_origin     ori: high-copy-number ColE1/pMB1/pBR322/pUC origin of replication
   6181..7041    -  CDS            AmpR: β-lactamase; bla; confers resistance to ampicillin, carbenicillin, and related antibiotics
   7042..7146    -  promoter       AmpR promoter: bla
