[The description below was written by a language model from this plasmid's Addgene catalogue record and pLannotate feature annotations shown in this document.]
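Description:
PCDNA3-FlipGFP(TEV cleavage seq) T2A mCherry is a mammalian expression plasmid of about 7.2 kb built on the pcDNA3.1 backbone. It is propagated in E. coli through a high-copy ColE1/pUC-type origin with ampicillin selection (AmpR under its own bla promoter), and also carries an f1 origin. For mammalian cells the backbone provides an SV40 enhancer/early promoter driving the neo gene, terminated by an SV40 poly(A) signal, which would allow G418 selection of stable transfectants. Short hits such as the ble, lacI, bom and HIV-1 LTR fragments look like backbone remnants or annotation artefacts rather than functional parts. Two sequence records are annotated, a full sequence and an analyzer sequence. They differ by only a few nucleotides and show the same features in opposite orientations.

The payload is a single synthetic open reading frame expressed from the CMV enhancer/promoter and ended by the bGH poly(A) signal, with a T7 promoter just upstream of the coding region. The annotation detects two separate Superfolder GFP-like fragments followed by mCherry. This fits the FlipGFP design named in the associated publication, a fluorogenic protease reporter made by flipping a GFP beta strand so that green fluorescence appears only after proteolytic cleavage. In this version the cleavage site is a TEV protease recognition sequence, although neither it nor the T2A element is annotated in the feature tables. The T2A self-cleaving peptide should cause mCherry to be released as a separate, constitutively red protein from the same transcript. This gives a marker of transfection and expression level against which the green signal can be normalised. The construct is used to report TEV protease activity in mammalian cells.
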