Addgene plasmid #124429: PCDNA3-FlipGFP(TEV cleavage seq) T2A mCherry
Purpose: Expresses FlipGFP (TEV cleavage sequence) and T2A mCherry in mammalian cells
Depositing lab: Xiaokun Shu. Publication: Designing a green fluorogenic protease reporter by flipping a beta strand of GFP for imaging apoptosis in animals. Zhang Q, Schepis A, Huang H, Yang J, Ma W, Torra J, Zhang SQ, Yang L, Wu H, Nonell S, Dong Z, Kornberg TB, Coughlin SR, Shu X. J Am Chem Soc. 2019 Mar 1. doi: 10.1021/jacs.8b13042. PubMed 30821975.
Backbone
  Vector backbone: pcDNA3.1
  Vector type: Mammalian Expression
Growth in bacteria
  Bacterial resistance: Ampicillin, 100 μg/mL
  Growth temperature: 37°C
  Growth strain: DH5alpha
  Copy number: Unknown
Gene/Insert
  Gene/Insert name: FlipGFP(TEV cleavage seq) T2A mCherry
  Species: Synthetic
Terms and licenses: Academic/Nonprofit Terms; Industry Terms: Not Available to Industry
How to cite: PCDNA3-FlipGFP(TEV cleavage seq) T2A mCherry was a gift from Xiaokun Shu (Addgene plasmid # 124429 ; http://n2t.net/addgene:124429 ; RRID:Addgene_124429)
